Addgene plasmid #43183: I-TCTA
Depositing lab: Chad Cowan & Kiran Musunuru. Depositing organization: Harvard University. Publication: A TALEN Genome-Editing System for Generating Human Stem Cell-Based Disease Models. Ding Q, Lee YK, Schaefer EA, Peters DT, Veres A, Kim K, Kuperwasser N, Motola DL, Meissner TB, Hendriks WT, Trevisan M, Gupta RM, Moisan A, Banks E, Friesen M, Schinzel RT, Xia F, Tang A, Xia Y, Figueroa E, Wann A, Ahfeldt T, Daheron L, Zhang F, Rubin LL, Peng LF, Chung RT, Musunuru K, Cowan CA. Cell Stem Cell. 2012 Dec 12. pii: S1934-5909(12)00645-5. doi: 10.1016/j.stem.2012.11.011. PubMed 23246482.
Backbone
  Vector backbone: pCRII-TOPO
  Backbone manufacturer: Invitrogen
  Backbone size w/o insert (bp): 3973
  Vector type: Bacterial Cloning
Growth in bacteria
  Bacterial resistance: Ampicillin and Kanamycin, 100 & 50 μg/mL
  Growth temperature: 37°C
  Growth strain: Top10
  Copy number: High Copy
Gene/Insert
  Gene/Insert name: I-TCTA
  Species: Synthetic
  Insert size (bp): 424
  Cloning method: TOPO Cloning
  Sequencing primers: 5′ T7; 3′ M13-rev
Terms and licenses: Academic/Nonprofit Terms; Industry Terms: Not Available to Industry
How to cite: I-TCTA was a gift from Chad Cowan & Kiran Musunuru (Addgene plasmid # 43183 ; http://n2t.net/addgene:43183 ; RRID:Addgene_43183)
