[The description below was written by a language model from this plasmid's Addgene catalogue record.]
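Description:
I-TCTA is a bacterial cloning plasmid built on the commercial pCRII-TOPO backbone (about 4 kb without insert), into which a 424 bp synthetic fragment was introduced by TOPO cloning. It is a high-copy plasmid maintained in E. coli, and it carries both ampicillin and kanamycin resistance, as is standard for this backbone, so either or both drugs can be used for selection. No feature table is provided, but pCRII-TOPO vectors generally place the cloning site within a lacZα region flanked by phage promoters and M13 primer sites. This fits the recorded use of T7 and M13-reverse primers to sequence across the insert. The vector is listed only as a cloning vector and has no stated expression elements for mammalian cells.

The record does not describe the insert beyond its name, synthetic origin and size. The associated publication reports a TALEN genome-editing system for generating human stem cell-based disease models, which suggests that I-TCTA is one module in a library of pre-assembled TAL effector repeat units. By that reading, the name would denote a position class ("I") and a four-base recognition sequence (TCTA), and 424 bp is roughly the length expected for four TALE repeats of about 100 bp each. This interpretation is an inference from the name, size and publication title, not something the record states. If it is correct, the plasmid would serve as a storage and source vector from which the repeat block is taken and joined with other modules to build a full-length, custom TALE DNA-binding array in a separate nuclease expression backbone. It would not be a construct delivered to cells itself.
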