>Addgene plasmid #43183 | I-TCTA | depositor partial sequence | sequence record 58448 | I-TCTA sequence 424 bps
CGTCTCCTGACCCCAGAGCAGGTCGTGGCCATTGCCTCGAATGGAGGGGGCAAACAGGCGTTGGAAACCG
TACAACGATTGCTGCCGGTGCTGTGCCAAGCGCACGGACTCACCCCAGAGCAGGTCGTGGCGATCGCAAG
CCACGACGGAGGAAAGCAAGCCTTGGAAACAGTACAGAGGCTGTTGCCTGTGCTGTGCCAAGCGCACGGC
CTCACCCCAGAGCAGGTCGTGGCCATTGCCTCGAATGGAGGGGGCAAACAGGCGTTGGAAACCGTACAAC
GATTGCTGCCGGTGCTGTGCCAAGCGCACGGATTAACCCCAGAGCAGGTCGTGGCAATCGCCTCCAACAT
TGGCGGGAAACAGGCACTCGAGACTGTCCAGCGCCTGCTTCCCGTGCTGTGCCAAGCGCACGGCTTAAGA
GACG
