>Addgene plasmid #43183 | I-TCTA | addgene partial sequence | sequence record 61973 | M13-F20 5'-TGTAAAACGACGGCCAGT-3'
GGGCGAATTGGGCCCTCTAGATGCATGCTCGAGCGGCCGCCAGTGTGATGGATATCTGCAGAATTCGCCC
TTATATAGATGCCGTCCTAGCGCGTCTCCTGACCCCAGAGCAGGTCGTGGCCATTGCCTCGAATGGAGGG
GGCAAACAGGCGTTGGAAACCGTACAACGATTGCTGCCGGTGCTGTGCCAAGCGCACGGACTCACCCCAG
AGCAGGTCGTGGCGATCGCAAGCCACGACGGAGGAAAGCAAGCCTTGGAAACAGTACAGAGGCTGTTGCC
TGTGCTGTGCCAAGCGCACGGCCTCACCCCAGAGCAGGTCGTGGCCATTGCCTCGAATGGAGGGGGCAAA
CAGGCGTTGGAAACCGTACAACGATTGCTGCCGGTGCTGTGCCAAGCGCACGGATTAACCCCAGAGCAGG
TCGTGGCAATCGCCTCCAACATTGGCGGGAAACAGGCACTCGAGACTGTCCAGCGCCTGCTTCCCGTGCT
GTGCCAAGCGCACGGCTTAAGAGACGTGGGCACAGGAAAGATACTTAAGGGCGAATTCCAGCACACTGGC
GGCCGTTACTAGTGGATCCGAGCTCGGTACCAAGCTTGGCGTAATCATGGTCATAGCTGTTTCCTGTGTG
AAATTGTTATCCGCTCACAATTCCACACAACATACGAGCCGGAAGCATAAAGTGTAAAGCCTGGGGTGCC
TAATGAGTGAGCTAACTCACATTAATTGCGTTGCGCTCACTGCCCGCTTTCCAGTCGGGAAACCTGTCGT
GCCAGCTGCATTAATGAATCGGCCAACGCGCGGGGAGAGGCGGTTTGCGTATTGGGCGCTCTTCCGCTTC
CTCGCTCACTGACTCGCTGCGCTCGGTCGTTCGGCTGCGGCGAGCGGTATCAGCTCACTCAAAGGCGGTA
ATACGGTTATCCACAGAATCAGGGGATAACGCAGGAAAGAACATGTGAGCAAAAGGCCAGCAAAAGGCCA
GGAACCGTAAAAAGGCCGCGTTGCTGGCGTTTTTCA
